>Addgene plasmid #191582 | E1_pENTR_L1-L4_NG_G1333-DddtoxA-N | addgene full sequence | sequence record 379231 | Addgene NGS Result
GACCTACACCGAACTGAGATACCTACAGCGTGAGCTATGAGAAAGCGCCACGCTTCCCGAAGGGAGAAAG
GCGGACAGGTATCCGGTAAGCGGCATGGTCGGAACAGGAGAGCGCACGAGGGAGCTTCCAGGGGGAAACG
CCTGGTATCTTTATAGTCCTGTCGGGTTTCGCCACCTCTGACTTGAGCGTCGATTTTTGTGATGCTCGTC
AGGGGGGCGGAGCCTATGGAAAAACGCCAGCAACGCGGCCTTTTTACGGTTCCTGGCCTTTTGCTGGCCT
TTTGCTCACATGTTCTTTCCTGCGTTATCCCCTGATTCTGTGGATAACCGTATTACCGCCTTTGAGTGAG
CTGATACCGCTCGCCGCAGCCGAACGACCGAGCGCAGCGAGTCAGTGAGCGAGGAAGCGGAAGAGCGCCC
AATACGCAAACCGCCTCTCCCCGCGCGTTGGCCGATTCATTAATGCAGCTGGCACGACAGGTTTCCCGAC
TGGAAAGCGGGCAGTGAGCGCAACGCAATTAATACGCGTACCGCTAGCCAGGAAGAGTTTGTAGAAACGC
AAAAAGGCCATCCGTCAGGATGGCCTTCTGCTTAGTTTGATGCCTGGCAGTTTATGGCGGGCGTCCTGCC
CGCCACCCTCCGGGCCGTTGCTTCACAACGTTCAAATCCGCTCCCGGCGGATTTGTCCTACTCAGGAGAG
CGTTCACCGACAAACAACAGATAAAACGAAAGGCCCAGTCTTCCGACTGAGCCTTTCGTTTTATTTGATG
CCTGGCAGTTCCCTACTCTCGCGTTAACGCTAGCATGGATGTTTTCCCAGTCACGACGTTGTAAAACGAC
GGCCAGTCTTAAGCTCGGGCCCCAAATAATGATTTTATTTTGACTGATAGTGACCTGTTCGTTGCAACAA
ATTGATGAGCAATGCTTTTTTATAATGCCAACTTTGTACAAAAAAGCAGGCTTTTACCCATACGATGTTC
CAGATTACGCTGATATCGCCGATCTACGCACGCTCGGCTACAGCCAGCAGCAACAGGAGAAGATCAAACC
GAAGGTTCGTTCGACAGTGGCGCAGCACCACGAGGCACTGGTCGGCCACGGGTTTACACACGCGCACATC
GTTGCGTTAAGCCAACACCCGGCAGCGTTAGGGACCGTCGCTGTCAAGTATCAGGACATGATCGCAGCGT
TGCCAGAGGCGACACACGAAGCGATCGTTGGCGTCGGCAAACAGTGGTCCGGCGCACGCGCTCTGGAGGC
CTTGCTCACGGTGGCGGGAGAGTTGAGAGGTCCACCGTTACAGTTGGACACAGGCCAACTTCTCAAGATT
GCAAAACGTGGCGGCGTGACCGCAGTGGAGGCAGTGCATGCATGGCGCAATGCACTGACGGGTGCCCCGC
TCAAGGAGACGGGCGCCGCTACAGGGCGCGTCCCATTCGCCATTCAGGCTGCGCAACTGTTGGGAAGGGC
GATCGGTGCGGGCCTCTTCGCTATTACGCCAGCTGGCGAAAGGGGGATGTGCTGCAAGGCGATTAAGTTG
GGTAACGCCAGGGTTTTCCCAGTCACGACGTTGTAAAACGACGGCCAGTGAGCGCGCGTAATACGACTCA
CTATAGGGCGAATTGGGTACCGGGCCCCCCCTCGAGGTCCTCCAGCTTTTGTTCCCTTTAGTGAGGGTTA
ATTGCGCGCTTGGCGTAATCATGGTCATAGCTGTTTCCTGTGTGAAATTGTTATCCGCTCACAATTCCAC
ACAACATACGAGCCGGAAGCATAAAGTGTAAAGCCTGGGGTGCCTAATGAGTGAGCTAACTCACATTAAT
TGCGTTGCGCTCACTGCCCGCTTTCCACCGGTCGTCTCCACCCCTGAGCAGGTAGTGGCTATTGCATCCA
ACGGAGGGGGCAGACCCGCACTGGAGTCAATTGTTGCCCAGTTATCTCGCCCTGATCCGGCGTTGGCCGC
GTTGACCAACGACCACCTCGTCGCCTTGGCCTGCCTCGGCGGGCGTCCTGCGCTGGATGCAGTGAAAAAG
GGATTGGGGGGATCTGGTAGCTATGCGTTAGGACCCTATCAGATTTCAGCTCCTCAATTGCCTGCCTATA
ATGGGCAAACTGTTGGCACCTTTTACTACGTCAATGATGCTGGAGGGTTAGAATCCAAGGTGTTCTCAAG
TGGTGGTTCTGGAGGTAGTACGAATCTTTCGGACATCATAGAGAAGGAAACTGGAAAACAGCTCGTTATC
CAAGAGAGCATTCTCATGTTGCCAGAAGAAGTTGAAGAGGTTATAGGCAACAAACCGGAATCTGACATTC
TGGTACATACCGCTTATGATGAGTCAACAGATGAGAACGTCATGCTTTTGACATCTGATGCACCAGAATA
CAAACCTTGGGCACTTGTGATTCAGGATTCCAATGGTGAGAACAAGATCAAGATGCTATGATAACTCGAG
CGATCCTCTAGACACCCAACTTTTCTATACAAAGTTGGCATTATAAGAAAGCATTGCTTATCAATTTGTT
GCAACGAACAGGTCACTATCAGTCAAAATAAAATCATTATTTGCCATCCAGCTGCAGGGCGGCCGCCCCT
ATAGTGAGTCGTATTACATGGTCATAGCTGTTTCCTGGCAGCTCTGGCCCGTGTCTCAAAATCTCTGATG
TTACATTGCACAAGATAAAAATATATCATCATGAACAATAAAACTGTCTGCTTACATAAACAGTAATACA
AGGGGTGTTATGAGCCATATTCAACGGGAAACGTCGAGGCCGCGATTAAATTCCAACATGGATGCTGATT
TATATGGGTATAAATGGGCTCGCGATAATGTCGGGCAATCAGGTGCGACAATCTATCGCTTGTATGGGAA
GCCCGATGCGCCAGAGTTGTTTCTGAAACATGGCAAAGGTAGCGTTGCCAATGATGTTACAGATGAGATG
GTCAGACTAAACTGGCTGACGGAATTTATGCCTCTTCCGACCATCAAGCATTTTATCCGTACTCCTGATG
ATGCATGGTTACTCACCACTGCGATCCCCGGAAAAACAGCATTCCAGGTATTAGAAGAATATCCTGATTC
AGGTGAAAATATTGTTGATGCGCTGGCAGTGTTCCTGCGCCGGTTGCATTCGATTCCTGTTTGTAATTGT
CCTTTTAACAGCGATCGCGTATTTCGCCTTGCTCAGGCGCAATCACGAATGAATAACGGTTTGGTTGATG
CGAGTGATTTTGATGACGAGCGTAATGGCTGGCCTGTTGAACAAGTCTGGAAAGAAATGCATAAACTTTT
GCCATTCTCACCGGATTCAGTCGTCACTCATGGTGATTTCTCACTTGATAACCTTATTTTTGACGAGGGG
AAATTAATAGGTTGTATTGATGTTGGACGAGTCGGAATCGCAGACCGATACCAGGATCTTGCCATCCTAT
GGAACTGCCTCGGTGAGTTTTCTCCTTCATTACAGAAACGGCTTTTTCAAAAATATGGTATTGATAATCC
TGATATGAATAAATTGCAGTTTCATTTGATGCTCGATGAGTTTTTCTAATCAGAATTGGTTAATTGGTTG
TAACACTGGCAGAGCATTACGCTGACTTGACGGGACGGCGCAAGCTCATGACCAAAATCCCTTAACGTGA
GTTACGCGTCGTTCCACTGAGCGTCAGACCCCGTAGAAAAGATCAAAGGATCTTCTTGAGATCCTTTTTT
TCTGCGCGTAATCTGCTGCTTGCAAACAAAAAAACCACCGCTACCAGCGGTGGTTTGTTTGCCGGATCAA
GAGCTACCAACTCTTTTTCCGAAGGTAACTGGCTTCAGCAGAGCGCAGATACCAAATACTGTTCTTCTAG
TGTAGCCGTAGTTAGGCCACCACTTCAAGAACTCTGTAGCACCGCCTACATACCTCGCTCTGCTAATCCT
GTTACCAGTGGCTGCTGCCAGTGGCGATAAGTCGTGTCTTACCGGGTTGGACTCAAGACGATAGTTACCG
GATAAGGCGCAGCGGTCGGGCTGAACGGGGGGTTCGTGCACACAGCCCAGCTTGGAGCGAAC
Features (pLannotate 1.2.2; 22 found; start..end, strand, type, name):
    415..507     +  CDS            lacI (fragment): lac repressor; lacI; The lac repressor binds to the lac operator to inhibit transcription in E. coli. This inhibition can be relieved by adding lactose or isopropyl-β-D-thiogalactopyranoside (IPTG).
    562..589     -  terminator     rrnB T2 terminator: transcription terminator T2 from the E. coli rrnB gene
    721..764     +  terminator     rrnB T1 terminator: Escherichia coli rrnB; transcription terminator T1 from the E. coli rrnB gene
    811..847     -  CDS            lacZα (fragment): LacZα fragment of β-galactosidase; lacZ fragment
    863..962     +  protein_bind   attL1: mutant version of attL; recombination site for the Gateway® LR reaction LR Clonase™
    965..991     +  CDS            3xHA (fragment): three tandem HA epitope tags
   1001..1411    +  CDS            avrXa10 (fragment): AVX10_XANOO - Experimental evidence at protein level: Swiss-Prot protein existence level 1. Avirulence protein. Induces the hypersensitive response (HR)in rice plants carrying the resistance gene Xa10. Activity depends on the presence of the core repeat domains; replacement with repeat domains from other proteins (AvrBs3 of X.euvesicatoria (AC P14727) or AvrXa7 of this organism) does not elicit the HR. Probably acts as a transcription factor in its host plant (rice) to induce plant resistance or disease. From Xanthomonas oryzae pv. oryzae.
   1413..1431    -  rep_origin     f1 ori (fragment): f1 bacteriophage origin of replication; arrow indicates direction of (+) strand synthesis
   1436..1591    -  CDS            lacZα (fragment): LacZα fragment of β-galactosidase; lacZ fragment
   1599..1617    +  promoter       T7 promoter: promoter for bacteriophage T7 RNA polymerase
   1626..1649    -  misc_feature   MCS (fragment): pBluescript multiple cloning site
   1665..1683    -  promoter       T3 promoter: promoter for bacteriophage T3 RNA polymerase
   1728..1744    -  protein_bind   lac operator: The lac repressor binds to the lac operator to inhibit transcription in E. coli. This inhibition can be relieved by adding lactose or isopropyl-β-D-thiogalactopyranoside (IPTG). lac repressor encoded by lacI
   1752..1782    -  promoter       lac promoter: promoter for the E. coli lac operon
   1797..1818    -  protein_bind   CAP binding site: CAP binding activates transcription in the presence of cAMP. E. coli catabolite activator protein
   1917..2036    +  CDS            avrBs3 (fragment): AVRB3_XANEU - Experimental evidence at protein level: Swiss-Prot protein existence level 1. Avirulence protein. Acts as a transcription factor in C.annuum plants. In susceptible plants lacking the Bs3 resistance gene induces expression of a number of genes, including genes homologous to a family of auxin-induced genes, alpha-expansin genes, pectate lyase, anthocyanidin glucoside rhamnosyl transferase and at least one transcription factor, UPA20. Their expression leads to plant hypertrophy in mesophyll cells, probably mainly mediated by UPA20 (PubMed:17962565). In resistant plants induces the h
   2037..2177    +  CDS            dddA (fragment): DDDA_BURC1 - Experimental evidence at protein level: Swiss-Prot protein existence level 1. Toxic component of a toxin-immunity protein module, which functions as a cellular contact-dependent growth inhibition (CDI) system. CDI modules allow bacteria to communicate with and inhibit the growth of closely related neighboring bacteria in a contact-dependent fashion. Bacteria that have this module inhibit or kill bacteria without it, giving them a growth advantage. Probably specifically inhibited by cognate immunity protein DddI (Probable). The C-terminal 163 residue fragment has double-stranded DN
   2190..2438    +  CDS            UGI: UNGI_BPPB2 - Experimental evidence at protein level: Swiss-Prot protein existence level 1. This protein binds specifically and reversibly to the host uracil-DNA glycosylase, preventing removal of uracil residues from PBS2 DNA by the host uracil-excision repair system. From Bacillus phage PBS2 (Bacteriophage PBS2).
   2467..2562    -  protein_bind   attL4: mutant version of attL; recombination site for the Gateway® LR reaction LR Clonase™
   2588..2606    -  promoter       T7 promoter: promoter for bacteriophage T7 RNA polymerase
   2740..3549    +  CDS            KanR: aminoglycoside phosphotransferase; aph(3')-Ia; confers resistance to kanamycin in bacteria or G418 (Geneticin®) in eukaryotes
   3696..232     +  rep_origin     ori (across the origin): high-copy-number ColE1/pMB1/pBR322/pUC origin of replication
