[The description below was written by a language model from this plasmid's Addgene catalogue record and pLannotate feature annotations shown in this document.]
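Description:
E1_pENTR_L1-L4_NG_G1333-DddtoxA-N is a 4,052-nt MultiSite Gateway entry clone used as the first module in assembling ptpTALECD vectors, the plastid-targeted TALE-linked cytidine deaminases developed for base editing of the Arabidopsis thaliana chloroplast genome. It is a high-copy bacterial plasmid carrying a ColE1/pUC-type origin and a kanamycin resistance gene (aph(3')-Ia). rrnB T1 and T2 terminators lie upstream of the cloning region, as is usual for pENTR-style backbones, although the catalogue lists the backbone as "PINII".

The payload sits between attL1 and attL4, which allow LR Clonase-mediated transfer into a destination vector together with other entry modules. Reading from attL1, the annotation shows a partial HA-epitope match, then a TALE N-terminal segment (matched to avrXa10). Next comes a stuffer made of lacZα, lac promoter/operator and pBluescript MCS fragments with T7 and T3 promoters. This stuffer presumably serves as a placeholder where a custom TALE repeat array is inserted, with blue/white screening, though the record does not say so explicitly. Downstream are a TALE C-terminal segment (matched to avrBs3), a fragment of the Burkholderia cenocepacia DddA double-stranded DNA cytidine deaminase toxin domain, and the phage PBS2 uracil glycosylase inhibitor (UGI), which blocks excision of the uracil formed by deamination. The name suggests this is the N-terminal half of DddA split at G1333, with "NG" probably denoting the last half-repeat's RVD.

No plant promoter or plastid transit peptide is annotated in this clone, so these are presumably supplied by other parts of the assembly. The construct encodes one "hand" of the pTALECD-UGI pair, which must be combined with a partner carrying the complementary deaminase half to restore activity at the target site.
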