Addgene plasmid #191582: E1_pENTR_L1-L4_NG_G1333-DddtoxA-N
Purpose: ptpTALECD vector assembly, Entry clone 1 with attL1 and L4
Depositing lab: Shin-ichi Arimura. Depositing organization: The University of Tokyo. Publication: Targeted base editing in the plastid genome of Arabidopsis thaliana. Nakazato I, Okuno M, Yamamoto H, Tamura Y, Itoh T, Shikanai T, Takanashi H, Tsutsumi N, Arimura SI. Nat Plants. 2021 Jul;7(7):906-913. doi: 10.1038/s41477-021-00954-6. Epub 2021 Jul 1. PubMed 34211131.
Backbone
  Vector backbone: PINII
  Vector type: Other
Growth in bacteria
  Bacterial resistance: Kanamycin, 50 μg/mL
  Growth temperature: 37°C
  Growth strain: DH5alpha
  Copy number: High Copy
Gene/Insert
  Gene/Insert name: C and N termini of platinum TALEN, 1/2 a cytidine deaminase domain of DddA of B. cenocepacia, and a uracil glycosylase inhibitor
  Species: Synthetic
  Cloning method: Ligation Independent Cloning
Terms and licenses: Academic/Nonprofit Terms; Industry Terms: Not Available to Industry
Depositor comments: Multisite Gateway entry vector to express one hand of pTALECD-UGI
How to cite: E1_pENTR_L1-L4_NG_G1333-DddtoxA-N was a gift from Shin-ichi Arimura (Addgene plasmid # 191582 ; http://n2t.net/addgene:191582 ; RRID:Addgene_191582)
